>Addgene plasmid #120658 | Smp_019030-Cd4-bio-His | addgene full sequence | sequence record 234046 | Addgene NGS Result
GACATTGATTATTGACTAGTTATTAATAGTAATCAATTACGGGGTCATTAGTTCATAGCCCATATATGGA
GTTCCGCGTTACATAACTTACGGTAAATGGCCCGCCTGGCTGACCGCCCAACGACCCCCGCCCATTGACG
TCAATAATGACGTATGTTCCCATAGTAACGCCAATAGGGACTTTCCATTGACGTCAATGGGTGGAGTATT
TACGGTAAACTGCCCACTTGGCAGTACATCAAGTGTATCATATGCCAAGTCCGCCCCCTATTGACGTCAA
TGACGGTAAATGGCCCGCCTGGCATTATGCCCAGTACATGACCTTACGGGACTTTCCTACTTGGCAGTAC
ATCTACGTATTAGTCATCGCTATTACCATGGTGATGCGGTTTTGGCAGTACACCAATGGGCGTGGATAGC
GGTTTGACTCACGGGGATTTCCAAGTCTCCACCCCATTGACGTCAATGGGAGTTTGTTTTGGCACCAAAA
TCAACGGGACTTTCCAAAATGTCGTAATAACCCCGCCCCGTTGACGCAAATGGGCGGTAGGCGTGTACGG
TGGGAGGTCTATATAAGCAGAGCTCGTTTAGTGAACCGTCAGATCCTCACTCTCTTCCGCATCGCTGTCT
GCGAGGGCCAGCTGTTGGGCTCGCGGTTGAGGACAAACTCTTCGCGGTCTTTCCAGTACTCTTGGATCGG
AAACCCGTCGGCCTCCGAACGGTACTCCGCCACCGAGGGACCTGAGCGAGTCCGCATCGACCGGATCGGA
AAACCTCTCGAGAAAGGCGTCTAACCAGTCACAGTCGCAAGGTAGGCTGAGCACCGTGGCGGGCGGCAGC
GGGTGGCGGTCGGGGTTGTTTCTGGCGGAGGTGCTGCTGATGATGTAATTAAAGTAGGCGGTCTTGAGAC
GGCGGATGGTCGAGGTGAGGTGTGGCAGGCTTGAGATCCAGCTGTTGGGGTGAGTACTCCCTCTCAAAAG
CGGGCATTACTTCTGCGCTAAGATTGTCAGTTTCCAAAAACGAGGAGGATTTGATATTCACCTGGCCCGA
TCTGGCCATACACTTGAGTGACAATGACATCCACTTTGCCTTTCTCTCCACAGGTGTCCACTCCCAGGTC
CAAGTTTGCCACCATGGAGTTTCAGACCCAGGTACTCATGTCCCTGCTGCTCTGCATGTCTGGTGCGGCC
GCCGATACCCCCGCCAACTGTACCTATGAGGACGCCCACGGCCGGTGGAAGTTCCACATCGGCGACTACC
AGAGCAAGTGCCCCGAGAAGCTGAACAGCAAGCAGAGCGTGGTCATCAGCCTGCTGTACCCCGATATCGC
CATCGACGAGTTCGGCAACCGGGGCCACTGGACCCTGATCTACAACCAGGGCTTCGAAGTGACCATCAAC
CACCGGAAGTGGCTGGTCATCTTCGCCTACAAGAGCAACGGCGAGTTCAACTGCCACAAGAGCATGCCCA
TGTGGACCCACGACACCCTGATCCGGCAGTGGAAGTGCTTCGTGGCCGAGAAGATCGGCGTGCACGACAA
GTTTCACATCAACAAGCTGTTCGGCAGCAAGAGCTTCGGCCGGACCCTGTACCACATCAACCCCAGCTTC
GTGGACAAGATCAACGCCCACCAGAAGTCTTGGAGAGCCGAGATCTACCCCGAGCTGAGCAAGTACACCA
TCGATGAGCTGCGGAACAGAGCCGGCGGAGTGAAGTCCATGGTCACCCGGCCCAGCGTGCTGAACAGAAA
GACCCCCAGCAAAGAGCTGATCAGCCTGACCGGCAACCTGCCCCTGGAATTCGACTGGACCAGCCCCCCT
GACGGCAGCAGATCCCCCGTGACCCCCATCCGGAATCAGGGCATCTGCGGCAGCTGCTACGCCTTCGCCT
CTGCCGCCGCTCTGGAAGCCCGGATCCGGCTGGTGTCCAACTTCAGCGAGCAGCCCATCCTGAGCCCCCA
GGCCGTGGTGGACTGCAGCCCTTACAGCGAGGGCTGCAACGGCGGCTTCCCCTTCCTGATCGCCGGGAAG
TACGGCGAGGACTTCGGCTTTGTGTCCGAGAACTGCGACCCCTACACCGGCGAGGACACCGGCAAGTGCA
CCGTGTCCAAGAATTGCACCCGGTACTACACCACCGACTACAGCTACATCGGCGGCTACTACGGCGCCAC
CAATGAGAAGCTGATGCAGCTGGAACTGATCAGCAACGGCCCCTTCCCAGTGGGCTTCGAGGTGTACGAG
GACTTCCAGTTCTACAAAGAGGGCATCTACCACCACACCACCGTGCAGAACGACCACTACAACTTCAACC
CCTTCGAGCTGACCAACCACGCCGTGCTGCTCGTGGGCTACGGCGTGGACAAGCTGAGCGGCGAGCCCTA
CTGGAAAGTGAAGAACAGCTGGGGCGTGGAATGGGGCGAGCAGGGCTACTTCCGGATCCTGAGAGGCACC
GACGAGTGCGGCGTGGAAAGCCTGGGCGTCAGATTCGACCCCGTGCTGGGCGCGCCGTCGACCTCCATCA
CGGCCTATAAGAGTGAGGGGGAGTCAGCGGAGTTCTCCTTCCCACTCAACCTTGGAGAGGAAAGCCTGCA
GGGAGAGTTGAGATGGAAGGCAGAGAAGGCTCCTTCTTCCCAGTCCTGGATCACCTTCTCCCTAAAGAAC
CAAAAGGTGTCTGTGCAGAAGTCTACTAGCAACCCCAAGTTCCAGCTGTCCGAAACGCTCCCACTCACCC
TTCAGATACCCCAGGTCTCCCTTCAGTTTGCTGGTTCTGGCAACCTGACCCTGACTCTGGACAGAGGGAT
ACTGTATCAGGAAGTGAACCTGGTGGTGATGAAAGTGACTCAGCCCGACAGCAACACTTTGACCTGTGAG
GTGATGGGACCCACCTCACCCAAGATGAGACTGATCTTGAAGCAGGAGAATCAGGAGGCCAGGGTCTCCA
GGCAGGAGAAAGTGATTCAAGTGCAGGCCCCTGAAGCAGGGGTGTGGCAATGTCTACTGAGTGAAGGTGA
AGAGGTCAAGATGGACTCCAAGATCCAGGTTTTATCCAAAGGGTTGAATTCCGGCAGCCTGCACCACATC
CTGGACGCCCAGAAGATGCTGTGGAACCACAGGGACAGGAACCTGCCTCCTCTGGCCCCTCTGGGCCCCC
ACCACCATCACCACCATTGAGTCTAGACACGTGATTAATTAAGGATCCCCCGACCTCGACCTCTGGCTAA
TAAAGGAAATTTATTTTCATTGCAATAGTGTGTTGGAATTTTTTGTGTCTCTCACTCGGAAGGACATATG
GGAGGGCAAATCATTTGGTCGAGATCCCTCGGAGATCTCTAGCTAGAGGATCGATCCCCGCCCCGGACGA
ACTAAACCTGACTACGACATCTCTGCCCCTTCTTCGCGGGGCAGTGCATGTAATCCCTTCAGTTGGTTGG
TACAACTTGCCAACTGGGCCCTGTTCCACATGTGACACGGGGGGGGACCAAACACAAAGGGGTTCTCTGA
CTGTAGTTGACATCCTTATAAATGGATGTGCACATTTGCCAACACTGAGTGGCTTTCATCCTGGAGCAGA
CTTTGCAGTCTGTGGACTGCAACACAACATTGCCTTTATGTGTAACTCTTGGCTGAAGCTCTTACACCAA
TGCTGGGGGACATGTACCTCCCAGGGGCCCAGGAAGACTACGGGAGGCTACACCAACGTCAATCAGAGGG
GCCTGTGTAGCTACCGATAAGCGGACCCTCAAGAGGGCATTAGCAATAGTGTTTATAAGGCCCCCTTGTT
AACCCTAAACGGGTAGCATATGCTTCCCGGGTAGTAGTATATACTATCCAGACTAACCCTAATTCAATAG
CATATGTTACCCAACGGGAAGCATATGCTATCGAATTAGGGTTAGTAAAAGGGTCCTAAGGAACAGCGAT
ATCTCCCACCCCATGAGCTGTCACGGTTTTATTTACATGGGGTCAGGATTCCACGAGGGTAGTGAACCAT
TTTAGTCACAAGGGCAGTGGCTGAAGATCAAGGAGCGGGCAGTGAACTCTCCTGAATCTTCGCCTGCTTC
TTCATTCTCCTTCGTTTAGCTAATAGAATAACTGCTGAGTTGTGAACAGTAAGGTGTATGTGAGGTGCTC
GAAAACAAGGTTTCAGGTGACGCCCCCAGAATAAAATTTGGACGGGGGGTTCAGTGGTGGCATTGTGCTA
TGACACCAATATAACCCTCACAAACCCCTTGGGCAATAAATACTAGTGTAGGAATGAAACATTCTGAATA
TCTTTAACAATAGAAATCCATGGGGTGGGGACAAGCCGTAAAGACTGGATGTCCATCTCACACGAATTTA
TGGCTATGGGCAACACATAATCCTAGTGCAATATGATACTGGGGTTATTAAGATGTGTCCCAGGCAGGGA
CCAAGACAGGTGAACCATGTTGTTACACTCTATTTGTAACAAGGGGAAAGAGAGTGGACGCCGACAGCAG
CGGACTCCACTGGTTGTCTCTAACACCCCCGAAAATTAAACGGGGCTCCACGCCAATGGGGCCCATAAAC
AAAGACAAGTGGCCACTCTTTTTTTTGAAATTGTGGAGTGGGGGCACGCGTCAGCCCCCACACGCCGCCC
TGCGGTTTTGGACTGTAAAATAAGGGTGTAATAACTTGGCTGATTGTAACCCCGCTAACCACTGCGGTCA
AACCACTTGCCCACAAAACCACTAATGGCACCCCGGGGAATACCTGCATAAGTAGGTGGGCGGGCCAAGA
TAGGGGCGCGATTGCTGCGATCTGGAGGACAAATTACACACACTTGCGCCTGAGCGCCAAGCACAGGGTT
GTTGGTCCTCATATTCACGAGGTCGCTGAGAGCACGGTGGGCTAATGTTGCCATGGGTAGCATATACTAC
CCAAATATCTGGATAGCATATGCTATCCTAATCTATATCTGGGTAGCATAGGCTATCCTAATCTATATCT
GGGTAGCATATGCTATCCTAATCTATATCTGGGTAGTATATGCTATCCTAATTTATATCTGGGTAGCATA
GGCTATCCTAATCTATATCTGGGTAGCATATGCTATCCTAATCTATATCTGGGTAGTATATGCTATCCTA
ATCTGTATCCGGGTAGCATATGCTATCCTAATAGAGATTAGGGTAGTATATGCTATCCTAATTTATATCT
GGGTAGCATATACTACCCAAATATCTGGATAGCATATGCTATCCTAATCTATATCTGGGTAGCATATGCT
ATCCTAATCTATATCTGGGTAGCATAGGCTATCCTAATCTATATCTGGGTAGCATATGCTATCCTAATCT
ATATCTGGGTAGTATATGCTATCCTAATTTATATCTGGGTAGCATAGGCTATCCTAATCTATATCTGGGT
AGCATATGCTATCCTAATCTATATCTGGGTAGTATATGCTATCCTAATCTGTATCCGGGTAGCATATGCT
ATCCTCATGATAAGCTGTCAAACATGAGAATTTTCTTGAAGACGAAAGGGCCTCGTGATACGCCTATTTT
TATAGGTTAATGTCATGATAATAATGGTTTCTTAGACGTCAGGTGGCACTTTTCGGGGAAATGTGCGCGG
AACCCCTATTTGTTTATTTTTCTAAATACATTCAAATATGTATCCGCTCATGAGACAATAACCCTGATAA
ATGCTTCAATAATATTGAAAAAGGAAGAGTATGAGTATTCAACATTTCCGTGTCGCCCTTATTCCCTTTT
TTGCGGCATTTTGCCTTCCTGTTTTTGCTCACCCAGAAACGCTGGTGAAAGTAAAAGATGCTGAAGATCA
GTTGGGTGCACGAGTGGGTTACATCGAACTGGATCTCAACAGCGGTAAGATCCTTGAGAGTTTTCGCCCC
GAAGAACGTTTTCCAATGATGAGCACTTTTAAAGTTCTGCTATGTGGCGCGGTATTATCCCGTGTTGACG
CCGGGCAAGAGCAACTCGGTCGCCGCATACACTATTCTCAGAATGACTTGGTTGAGTACTCACCAGTCAC
AGAAAAGCATCTTACGGATGGCATGACAGTAAGAGAATTATGCAGTGCTGCCATAACCATGAGTGATAAC
ACTGCGGCCAACTTACTTCTGACAACGATCGGAGGACCGAAGGAGCTAACCGCTTTTTTGCACAACATGG
GGGATCATGTAACTCGCCTTGATCGTTGGGAACCGGAGCTGAATGAAGCCATACCAAACGACGAGCGTGA
CACCACGATGCCTGCAGCAATGGCAACAACGTTGCGCAAACTATTAACTGGCGAACTACTTACTCTAGCT
TCCCGGCAACAATTAATAGACTGGATGGAGGCGGATAAAGTTGCAGGACCACTTCTGCGCTCGGCCCTTC
CGGCTGGCTGGTTTATTGCTGATAAATCTGGAGCCGGTGAGCGTGGGTCTCGCGGTATCATTGCAGCACT
GGGGCCAGATGGTAAGCCCTCCCGTATCGTAGTTATCTACACGACGGGGAGTCAGGCAACTATGGATGAA
CGAAATAGACAGATCGCTGAGATAGGTGCCTCACTGATTAAGCATTGGTAACTGTCAGACCAAGTTTACT
CATATATACTTTAGATTGATTTAAAACTTCATTTTTAATTTAAAAGGATCTAGGTGAAGATCCTTTTTGA
TAATCTCATGACCAAAATCCCTTAACGTGAGTTTTCGTTCCACTGAGCGTCAGACCCCGTAGAAAAGATC
AAAGGATCTTCTTGAGATCCTTTTTTTCTGCGCGTAATCTGCTGCTTGCAAACAAAAAAACCACCGCTAC
CAGCGGTGGTTTGTTTGCCGGATCAAGAGCTACCAACTCTTTTTCCGAAGGTAACTGGCTTCAGCAGAGC
GCAGATACCAAATACTGTTCTTCTAGTGTAGCCGTAGTTAGGCCACCACTTCAAGAACTCTGTAGCACCG
CCTACATACCTCGCTCTGCTAATCCTGTTACCAGTGGCTGCTGCCAGTGGCGATAAGTCGTGTCTTACCG
GGTTGGACTCAAGACGATAGTTACCGGATAAGGCGCAGCGGTCGGGCTGAACGGGGGGTTCGTGCACACA
GCCCAGCTTGGAGCGAACGACCTACACCGAACTGAGATACCTACAGCGTGAGCTATGAGAAAGCGCCACG
CTTCCCGAAGGGAGAAAGGCGGACAGGTATCCGGTAAGCGGCAGGGTCGGAACAGGAGAGCGCACGAGGG
AGCTTCCAGGGGGAAACGCCTGGTATCTTTATAGTCCTGTCGGGTTTCGCCACCTCTGACTTGAGCGTCG
ATTTTTGTGATGCTCGTCAGGGGGGCGGAGCCTATGGAAAAACGCCAGCAACGCGGCCTTTTTACGGTTC
CTGGCCTTTTGCTGGCCTTTTGCTCACATGTTCTTTCCTGCGTTATCCCCTGATTCTGTGGATAACCGTA
TTACCGCCTTTGAGTGAGCTGATACCGCTCGCCGCAGCCGAACGACCGAGCGCAGCGAGTCAGTGAGCGA
GGAAGCGGAAGAGCGCCCAATACGCAAACCGCCTCTCCCCGCGCGTTGGCCGATTCATTAATGCAGCTGG
CACGACAGGTTTCCCGACTGGAAAGCGGGCAGTGAGCGCAACGCAATTAATGTGAGTTAGCTCACTCATT
AGGCACCCCAGGCTTTACACTTTATGCTTCCGGCTCGTATGTTGTGTGGAATTGTGAGCGGATAACAATT
TCACACAGGAAACAGCTATGACCATGATTACGCCAAGCTCTAGCTAGAGGTCGACCAATTCTCATGTTTG
ACAGCTTATCATCGCAGATCCGGGCAACGTTGTTGCCATTGCTGCAGGCGCAGAACTGGTAGGTATGGAA
GATCTATACATTGAATCAATATTGGCAATTAGCCATATTAGTCATTGGTTATATAGCATAAATCAATATT
GGCTATTGGCCATTGCATACGTTGTATCTATATCATAATATGTACATTTATATTGGCTCATGTCCAATAT
GACCGCCATGTT
Features (pLannotate 1.2.2; 19 found; start..end, strand, type, name):
      1..380     +  enhancer       CMV enhancer: human cytomegalovirus immediate early enhancer
    382..581     +  promoter       CMV promoter: human cytomegalovirus (CMV) immediate early promoter
    649..687     +  misc_feature   Ad SA (fragment): adenovirus major late transcript splice acceptor (Friedrich and Soriano, 1991)
    720..929     -  CDS            PTP (fragment): TERM_ADE02 - Experimental evidence at protein level: Swiss-Prot protein existence level 1. Protein covalently bound to the viral DNA that acts as a primer for viral genomic replication by DNA strand displacement. Assembles on the viral origin of replication in an initiation complex with viral polymerase, DBP, host NFIA and host POU2F1/OCT1. During initiation, the polymerase covalently couples the first dCTP with Ser- 580 of pTP. The terminal protein stimulates the template activity over 20 fold compared to protein-free templates. Neo-synthesized viral genomes are linked to two preterminal prot
    960..1049    +  intron         chimeric intron (fragment): chimera between introns from adenovirus and immunoglobulin heavy chain genes
   1068..1114    +  CDS            IgH signal sequence (fragment): signal sequence from the mouse immunoglobulin heavy chain variable region
   1164..2498    +  CDS            CATC_SCHMA: Experimental evidence at transcript level: Swiss-Prot protein existence level 2. Thiol protease. Has a role as a digestive enzyme. From Schistosoma mansoni (Blood fluke).
   2493..3059    +  CDS            Cd4 (fragment): CD4_RAT - Experimental evidence at protein level: Swiss-Prot protein existence level 1. Integral membrane glycoprotein that plays an essential role in the immune response and serves multiple functions in responses against both external and internal offenses. In T-cells, functions primarily as a coreceptor for MHC class II molecule:peptide complex. The antigens presented by class II peptides are derived from extracellular proteins while class I peptides are derived from cytosolic proteins. Interacts simultaneously with the T-cell receptor (TCR) and the MHC class II presented by antigen presenti
   3219..3274    +  polyA_signal   β-globin poly(A) signal: rabbit β-globin polyadenylation signal (Gil and Proudfoot, 1987)
   3788..5469    -  rep_origin     oriP (fragment): Epstein-Barr virus oriP replication origin (Yates et al., 2000)
   5596..5700    +  promoter       AmpR promoter: bla
   5701..6561    +  CDS            AmpR: β-lactamase; bla; confers resistance to ampicillin, carbenicillin, and related antibiotics
   6732..7320    +  rep_origin     ori: high-copy-number ColE1/pMB1/pBR322/pUC origin of replication
   7503..7595    +  CDS            lacI (fragment): lac repressor; lacI; The lac repressor binds to the lac operator to inhibit transcription in E. coli. This inhibition can be relieved by adding lactose or isopropyl-β-D-thiogalactopyranoside (IPTG).
   7608..7629    +  protein_bind   CAP binding site: CAP binding activates transcription in the presence of cAMP. E. coli catabolite activator protein
   7644..7674    +  promoter       lac promoter: promoter for the E. coli lac operon
   7682..7698    +  protein_bind   lac operator: The lac repressor binds to the lac operator to inhibit transcription in E. coli. This inhibition can be relieved by adding lactose or isopropyl-β-D-thiogalactopyranoside (IPTG). lac repressor encoded by lacI
   7768..7784    +  promoter       tet promoter (fragment): E. coli promoter for tetracycline efflux protein gene
   7794..7819    -  CDS            bla(M) (fragment): β-lactamase lacking the signal sequence; bla(M); allows cytosolic expression of β-lactamase
