[The description below was written by a language model from this plasmid's Addgene catalogue record and pLannotate feature annotations shown in this document.]
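Description:
Smp_019030-Cd4-bio-His is a mammalian expression plasmid built on the pTT3 backbone for producing a recombinant, secreted form of a Schistosoma mansoni protein. It is propagated in E. coli at high copy from a ColE1/pUC-type origin under ampicillin selection (AmpR with its bla promoter). The backbone also carries a fragment of the Epstein-Barr virus oriP, an element that supports episomal maintenance in cells supplying EBNA1 and is a hallmark of vectors designed for high-yield transient transfection. Remnants of lac regulatory sequences and small tet promoter and bla fragments are backbone leftovers with no evident role in expression.

The expression cassette is driven by the CMV immediate-early enhancer and promoter, followed by adenovirus-derived leader, splice and intron fragments; the short preterminal protein hit annotated on the opposite strand is most likely a by-product of this adenoviral leader sequence rather than a functional gene. A fragment of a mouse immunoglobulin heavy chain signal sequence precedes the insert, directing the product into the secretory pathway. The roughly 1.3 kb insert, cloned between retained NotI and AscI sites, is Smp_019030, which the annotation matches to S. mansoni cathepsin C, a thiol protease with a digestive role. It is fused in frame at its C terminus to rat Cd4 domains 3 and 4, then, according to the catalogue entry, a biotinylation sequence and a 6xHis tag; these last two short tags are not separately annotated in the feature table. A rabbit β-globin poly(A) signal terminates the transcript. The tags allow purification and oriented capture via biotin. The construct belongs to a library of schistosome cell-surface and secreted proteins used to look for early serological markers of infection.
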