Addgene plasmid #120658: Smp_019030-Cd4-bio-His
Purpose: Expression of recombinant S. mansoni protein
Depositing lab: Gavin Wright. Depositing organization: Wellcome Sanger Institute. Publication: A library of cell-surface and secreted proteins from Schistosoma mansoni identifies early serological markers of infection. Cécile Crosnier, Anna V. Protasio, Gabriel Rinaldi, Shona Wilson, Matthew Berriman, Gavin J. Wright. bioRXiv 10.1101/593616.
Backbone
  Vector backbone: pTT3
  Backbone manufacturer: Yves Durocher, NRC
  Backbone size w/o insert (bp): 6686
  Vector type: Mammalian Expression
Growth in bacteria
  Bacterial resistance: Ampicillin, 100 μg/mL
  Growth temperature: 37°C
  Growth strain: DH5alpha
  Copy number: High Copy
Gene/Insert
  Gene/Insert name: Smp_019030
  Species: Schistosoma mansoni
  Insert size (bp): 1306
  Entrez Gene: Smp_019030 (a.k.a. Smp_019030)
  Promoter: CMV
  Tag / fusion protein: ratCd4(d3+4)-bio-6His (C terminal on backbone)
  Cloning method: Restriction Enzyme; 5′ cloning site NotI (not destroyed); 3′ cloning site AscI (not destroyed)
Terms and licenses: Academic/Nonprofit Terms; Industry Terms: Not Available to Industry
How to cite: Smp_019030-Cd4-bio-His was a gift from Gavin Wright (Addgene plasmid # 120658 ; http://n2t.net/addgene:120658 ; RRID:Addgene_120658)
